>Addgene plasmid #19456 | pcDNA5/FRT/TO HSPA1A | depositor full sequence | sequence record 9092 | Author sequence
GACGGATCGGGAGATCTCCCGATCCCCTATGGTGCACTCTCAGTACAATCTGCTCTGATGCCGCATAGTT
AAGCCAGTATCTGCTCCCTGCTTGTGTGTTGGAGGTCGCTGAGTAGTGCGCGAGCAAAATTTAAGCTACA
ACAAGGCAAGGCTTGACCGACAATTGCATGAAGAATCTGCTTAGGGTTAGGCGTTTTGCGCTGCTTCGCG
ATGTACGGGCCAGATATACGCGTTGACATTGATTATTGACTAGTTATTAATAGTAATCAATTACGGGGTC
ATTAGTTCATAGCCCATATATGGAGTTCCGCGTTACATAACTTACGGTAAATGGCCCGCCTGGCTGACCG
CCCAACGACCCCCGCCCATTGACGTCAATAATGACGTATGTTCCCATAGTAACGCCAATAGGGACTTTCC
ATTGACGTCAATGGGTGGAGTATTTACGGTAAACTGCCCACTTGGCAGTACATCAAGTGTATCATATGCC
AAGTACGCCCCCTATTGACGTCAATGACGGTAAATGGCCCGCCTGGCATTATGCCCAGTACATGACCTTA
TGGGACTTTCCTACTTGGCAGTACATCTACGTATTAGTCATCGCTATTACCATGGTGATGCGGTTTTGGC
AGTACATCAATGGGCGTGGATAGCGGTTTGACTCACGGGGATTTCCAAGTCTCCACCCCATTGACGTCAA
TGGGAGTTTGTTTTGGCACCAAAATCAACGGGACTTTCCAAAATGTCGTAACAACTCCGCCCCATTGACG
CAAATGGGCGGTAGGCGTGTACGGTGGGAGGTCTATATAAGCAGAGCTCTCCCTATCAGTGATAGAGATC
TCCCTATCAGTGATAGAGATCGTCGACGAGCTCGTTTAGTGAACCGTCAGATCGCCTGGAGACGCCATCC
ACGCTGTTTTGACCTCCATAGAAGACACCGGGACCGATCCAGCCTCCGGACTCTAGCGTTTAAACTTAAG
CTTGGTACCGAGCTCGGATCCACCATGGCCAAAGCCGCGGCGATCGGCATCGACCTGGGCACCACCTACT
CCTGCGTGGGGGTGTTCCAACACGGCAAGGTGGAGATCATCGCCAACGACCAGGGCAACCGCACCACCCC
CAGCTACGTGGCCTTCACGGACACCGAGCGGCTCATCGGGGATGCGGCCAAGAACCAGGTGGCGCTGAAC
CCGCAGAACACCGTGTTTGACGCGAAGCGGCTGATCGGCCGCAAGTTCGGCGACCCGGTGGTGCAGTCGG
ACATGAAGCACTGGCCTTTCCAGGTGATCAACGACGGAGACAAGCCCAAGGTGCAGGTGAGCTACAAGGG
GGACACCAAGGCATTCTACCCCGAGGAGATCTCGTCCATGGTGCTGACCAAGATGAAGGAGATCGCCGAG
GCGTACCTGGGCTACCCGGTGACCAACGCGGTGATCACCGTGCCGGCCTACTTCAACGACTCGCAGCGCC
AGGCCACCAAGGATGCGGGTGTGATCGCGGGGCTCAACGTGCTGCGGATCATCAACGAGCCCACGGCCGC
CGCCATCGCCTACGGCCTGGACAGAACGGGCAAGGGGGAGCGCAACGTGCTCATCTTTGACCTGGGCGGG
GGCACCTTCGACGTGTCCATCCTGACGATCGACGACGGCATCTTCGAGGTGAAGGCCACGGCCGGGGACA
CCCACCTGGGTGGGGAGGACTTTGACAACAGGCTGGTGAACCACTTCGTGGAGGAGTTCAAGAGAAAACA
CAAGAAGGACATCAGCCAGAACAAGCGAGCCGTGAGGCGGCTGCGCACCGCCTGCGAGAGGGCCAAGAGG
ACCCTGTCGTCCAGCACCCAGGCCAGCCTGGAGATCGACTCCCTGTTTGAGGGCATCGACTTCTACACGT
CCATCACCAGGGCGAGGTTCGAGGAGCTGTGCTCCGACCTGTTCCGAAGCACCCTGGAGCCCGTGGAGAA
GGCTCTGCGCGACGCCAAGCTGGACAAGGCCCAGATTCACGACCTGGTCCTGGTCGGGGGCTCCACCCGC
ATCCCCAAGGTGCAGAAGCTGCTGCAGGACTTCTTCAACGGGCGCGACCTGAACAAGAGCATCAACCCCG
ACGAGGCTGTGGCCTACGGGGCGGCGGTGCAGGCGGCCATCCTGATGGGGGACAAGTCCGAGAACGTGCA
GGACCTGCTGCTGCTGGACGTGGCTCCCCTGTCGCTGGGGCTGGAGACGGCCGGAGGCGTGATGACTGCC
CTGATCAAGCGCAACTCCACCATCCCCACCAAGCAGACGCAGATCTTCACCACCTACTCCGACAACCAAC
CCGGGGTGCTGATCCAGGTGTACGAGGGCGAGAGGGCCATGACGAAAGACAACAATCTGTTGGGGCGCTT
CGAGCTGAGCGGCATCCCTCCGGCCCCCAGGGGCGTGCCCCAGATCGAGGTGACCTTCGACATCGATGCC
AACGGCATCCTGAACGTCACGGCCACGGACAAGAGCACCGGCAAGGCCAACAAGATCACCATCACCAACG
ACAAGGGCCGCCTGAGCAAGGAGGAGATCGAGCGCATGGTGCAGGAGGCGGAGAAGTACAAAGCGGAGGA
CGAGGTGCAGCGCGAGAGGGTGTCAGCCAAGAACGCCCTGGAGTCCTACGCCTTCAACATGAAGAGCGCC
GTGGAGGATGAGGGGCTCAAGGGCAAGATCAGCGAGGCCGACAAGAAGAAGGTGCTGGACAAGTGTCAAG
AGGTCATCTCGTGGCTGGACGCCAACACCTTGGCCGAGAAGGACGAGTTTGAGCACAAGAGGAAGGAGCT
GGAGCAGGTGTGTAACCCCATCATCAGCGGACTGTACCAGGGTGCCGGTGGTCCCGGGCCTGGGGGCTTC
GGGGCTCAGGGTCCCAAGGGAGGGTCTGGGTCAGGCCCCACCATTGAGGAGGTAGATTAGGCGGCCGCTC
GAGTCTAGAGGGCCCGTTTAAACCCGCTGATCAGCCTCGACTGTGCCTTCTAGTTGCCAGCCATCTGTTG
TTTGCCCCTCCCCCGTGCCTTCCTTGACCCTGGAAGGTGCCACTCCCACTGTCCTTTCCTAATAAAATGA
GGAAATTGCATCGCATTGTCTGAGTAGGTGTCATTCTATTCTGGGGGGTGGGGTGGGGCAGGACAGCAAG
GGGGAGGATTGGGAAGACAATAGCAGGCATGCTGGGGATGCGGTGGGCTCTATGGCTTCTGAGGCGGAAA
GAACCAGCTGGGGCTCTAGGGGGTATCCCC
[124 nt withheld, positions 3251-3374]
C
[91 nt withheld, positions 3376-3466]
AGGGTGATGGTTCACGTACCTAGAAGTTCCTATTCCGAAGTTCCTATTCTCTAGAAAGTATAGGAACTTC
CTTGGCCAAAAAGCCTGAACTCACCGCGACGTCTGTCGAGAAGTTTCTGATCGAAAAGTTCGACAGCGTC
TCCGACCTGATGCAGCTCTCGGAGGGCGAAGAATCTCGTGCTTTCAGCTTCGATGTAGGAGGGCGTGGAT
ATGTCCTGCGGGTAAATAGCTGCGCCGATGGTTTCTACAAAGATCGTTATGTTTATCGGCACTTTGCATC
GGCCGCGCTCCCGATTCCGGAAGTGCTTGACATTGGGGAATTCAGCGAGAGCCTGACCTATTGCATCTCC
CGCCGTGCACAGGGTGTCACGTTGCAAGACCTGCCTGAAACCGAACTGCCCGCTGTTCTGCAGCCGGTCG
CGGAGGCCATGGATGCGATCGCTGCGGCCGATCTTAGCCAGACGAGCGGGTTCGGCCCATTCGGACCGCA
AGGAATCGGTCAATACACTACATGGCGTGATTTCATATGCGCGATTGCTGATCCCCATGTGTATCACTGG
CAAACTGTGATGGACGACACCGTCAGTGCGTCCGTCGCGCAGGCTCTCGATGAGCTGATGCTTTGGGCCG
AGGACTGCCCCGAAGTCCGGCACCTCGTGCACGCGGATTTCGGCTCCAACAATGTCCTGACGGACAATGG
CCGCATAACAGCGGTCATTGACTGGAGCGAGGCGATGTTCGGGGATTCCCAATACGAGGTCGCCAACATC
TTCTTCTGGAGGCCGTGGTTGGCTTGTATGGAGCAGCAGACGCGCTACTTCGAGCGGAGGCATCCGGAGC
TTGCAGGATCGCCGCGGCTCCGGGCGTATATGCTCCGCATTGGTCTTGACCAACTCTATCAGAGCTTGGT
TGACGGCAATTTCGATGATGCAGCTTGGGCGCAGGGTCGATGCGACGCAATCGTCCGATCCGGAGCCGGG
ACTGTCGGGCGTACACAAATCGCCCGCAGAAGCGCGGCCGTCTGGACCGATGGCTGTGTAGAAGTACTCG
CCGATAGTGGAAACCGACGCCCCAGCACTCGTCCGAGGGCAAAGGAATAGCACGTACTACGAGATTTCGA
TTCCACCGCCGCCTTCTATGAAAGGTTGGGCTTCGGAATCGTTTTCCGGGACGCCGGCTGGATGATCCTC
CAGCGCGGGGATCTCATGCTGGAGTTCTTCGCCCACCCCAACTTGTTTATTGCAGCTTATAATGGTTACA
AATAAAGCAATAGCATCACAAATTTCACAAATAAAGCATTTTTTTCACTGCATTCTAGTTGTGGTTTGTC
CAAACTCATCAATGTATCTTATCATGTCTGTATACCGTCGACCTCTAGCTAGAGCTTGGCGTAATCATGG
TCATAGCTGTTTCCTGTGTGAAATTGTTATCCGCTCACAATTCCACACAACATACGAGCCGGAAGCATAA
AGTGTAAAGCCTGGGGTGCCTAATGAGTGAGCTAACTCACATTAATTGCGTTGCGCTCACTGCCCGCTTT
CCAGTCGGGAAACCTGTCGTGCCAGCTGCATTAATGAATCGGCCAACGCGCGGGGAGAGGCGGTTTGCGT
ATTGGGCGCTCTTCCGCTTCCTCGCTCACTGACTCGCTGCGCTCGGTCGTTCGGCTGCGGCGAGCGGTAT
CAGCTCACTCAAAGGCGGTAATACGGTTATCCACAGAATCAGGGGATAACGCAGGAAAGAACATGTGAGC
AAAAGGCCAGCAAAAGGCCAGGAACCGTAAAAAGGCCGCGTTGCTGGCGTTTTTCCATAGGCTCCGCCCC
CCTGACGAGCATCACAAAAATCGACGCTCAAGTCAGAGGTGGCGAAACCCGACAGGACTATAAAGATACC
AGGCGTTTCCCCCTGGAAGCTCCCTCGTGCGCTCTCCTGTTCCGACCCTGCCGCTTACCGGATACCTGTC
CGCCTTTCTCCCTTCGGGAAGCGTGGCGCTTTCTCATAGCTCACGCTGTAGGTATCTCAGTTCGGTGTAG
GTCGTTCGCTCCAAGCTGGGCTGTGTGCACGAACCCCCCGTTCAGCCCGACCGCTGCGCCTTATCCGGTA
ACTATCGTCTTGAGTCCAACCCGGTAAGACACGACTTATCGCCACTGGCAGCAGCCACTGGTAACAGGAT
TAGCAGAGCGAGGTATGTAGGCGGTGCTACAGAGTTCTTGAAGTGGTGGCCTAACTACGGCTACACTAGA
AGAACAGTATTTGGTATCTGCGCTCTGCTGAAGCCAGTTACCTTCGGAAAAAGAGTTGGTAGCTCTTGAT
CCGGCAAACAAACCACCGCTGGTAGCGGTGGTTTTTTTGTTTGCAAGCAGCAGATTACGCGCAGAAAAAA
AGGATCTCAAGAAGATCCTTTGATCTTTTCTACGGGGTCTGACGCTCAGTGGAACGAAAACTCACGTTAA
GGGATTTTGGTCATGAGATTATCAAAAAGGATCTTCACCTAGATCCTTTTAAATTAAAAATGAAGTTTTA
AATCAATCTAAAGTATATATGAGTAAACTTGGTCTGACAGTTACCAATGCTTAATCAGTGAGGCACCTAT
CTCAGCGATCTGTCTATTTCGTTCATCCATAGTTGCCTGACTCCCCGTCGTGTAGATAACTACGATACGG
GAGGGCTTACCATCTGGCCCCAGTGCTGCAATGATACCGCGAGACCCACGCTCACCGGCTCCAGATTTAT
CAGCAATAAACCAGCCAGCCGGAAGGGCCGAGCGCAGAAGTGGTCCTGCAACTTTATCCGCCTCCATCCA
GTCTATTAATTGTTGCCGGGAAGCTAGAGTAAGTAGTTCGCCAGTTAATAGTTTGCGCAACGTTGTTGCC
ATTGCTACAGGCATCGTGGTGTCACGCTCGTCGTTTGGTATGGCTTCATTCAGCTCCGGTTCCCAACGAT
CAAGGCGAGTTACATGATCCCCCATGTTGTGCAAAAAAGCGGTTAGCTCCTTCGGTCCTCCGATCGTTGT
CAGAAGTAAGTTGGCCGCAGTGTTATCACTCATGGTTATGGCAGCACTGCATAATTCTCTTACTGTCATG
CCATCCGTAAGATGCTTTTCTGTGACTGGTGAGTACTCAACCAAGTCATTCTGAGAATAGTGTATGCGGC
GACCGAGTTGCTCTTGCCCGGCGTCAATACGGGATAATACCGCGCCACATAGCAGAACTTTAAAAGTGCT
CATCATTGGAAAACGTTCTTCGGGGCGAAAACTCTCAAGGATCTTACCGCTGTTGAGATCCAGTTCGATG
TAACCCACTCGTGCACCCAACTGATCTTCAGCATCTTTTACTTTCACCAGCGTTTCTGGGTGAGCAAAAA
CAGGAAGGCAAAATGCCGCAAAAAAGGGAATAAGGGCGACACGGAAATGTTGAATACTCATACTCTTCCT
TTTTCAATATTATTGAAGCATTTATCAGGGTTATTGTCTCATGAGCGGATACATATTTGAATGTATTTAG
AAAAATAAACAAATAGGGGTTCCGCGCACATTTCCCCGAAAAGTGCCACCTGACGTC
Features (pLannotate 1.2.2; 21 found; start..end, strand, type, name):
     28..80      -  misc_feature   bom (fragment): basis of mobility region from pBR322
    235..614     +  enhancer       CMV enhancer: human cytomegalovirus immediate early enhancer
    615..818     +  promoter       CMV promoter: human cytomegalovirus (CMV) immediate early promoter
    820..839     +  promoter       PLtetO-1 promoter (fragment): modified phage lambda PL promoter with tet operator sites (Lutz and Bujard, 1997)
    841..860     +  promoter       PLtetO-1 promoter (fragment): modified phage lambda PL promoter with tet operator sites (Lutz and Bujard, 1997)
    868..901     +  promoter       TRE3GV promoter (fragment): 3rd-generation Tet-responsive promoter that can be activated by binding of Tet-On® 3G, optimized for retroviral and lentiviral vectors
   1005..2927    +  CDS            HSPA1A: HS71A_HUMAN - Also known as HSP72 From Homo sapiens (Human).
   2981..3205    +  polyA_signal   bGH poly(A) signal: bovine growth hormone polyadenylation signal
   3209..3230    +  promoter       SV40 promoter (fragment): SV40 enhancer and early promoter
   3251..3484    +  rep_origin     f1 ori (fragment) (sequence partly withheld): f1 bacteriophage origin of replication; arrow indicates direction of (+) strand synthesis
   3489..3536    +  protein_bind   FRT: FLP-mediated recombination occurs in the 8-bp core sequence TCTAGAAA (Turan and Bode, 2011). FLP recombinase from the Saccharomyces cerevisiae 2μ plasmid
   3544..4566    +  CDS            HygR: aminoglycoside phosphotransferase from E. coli; aph(4)-Ia; confers resistance to hygromycin
   4576..4701    +  CDS            ble (fragment): BLE_KLEPN - Experimental evidence at protein level: Swiss-Prot protein existence level 1. Binding protein with a strong affinity to the bleomycin family of antibiotics. Binds to CL990; an antimitotic-antibiotic compound. From Klebsiella pneumoniae.
   4696..4817    +  polyA_signal   SV40 poly(A) signal: SV40 polyadenylation signal
   4890..4906    -  protein_bind   lac operator: The lac repressor binds to the lac operator to inhibit transcription in E. coli. This inhibition can be relieved by adding lactose or isopropyl-β-D-thiogalactopyranoside (IPTG). lac repressor encoded by lacI
   4914..4944    -  promoter       lac promoter: promoter for the E. coli lac operon
   4959..4980    -  protein_bind   CAP binding site: CAP binding activates transcription in the presence of cAMP. E. coli catabolite activator protein
   4993..5085    -  CDS            lacI (fragment): lac repressor; lacI; The lac repressor binds to the lac operator to inhibit transcription in E. coli. This inhibition can be relieved by adding lactose or isopropyl-β-D-thiogalactopyranoside (IPTG).
   5268..5856    -  rep_origin     ori: high-copy-number ColE1/pMB1/pBR322/pUC origin of replication
   6027..6887    -  CDS            AmpR: β-lactamase; bla; confers resistance to ampicillin, carbenicillin, and related antibiotics
   6888..6992    -  promoter       AmpR promoter: bla
