[The description below was written by a language model from this plasmid's Addgene catalogue record and pLannotate feature annotations shown in this document.]
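Description:
pcDNA5/FRT/TO HSPA1A is a mammalian expression plasmid built on the commercial pcDNA5/FRT/TO backbone and carrying the human HSPA1A coding sequence (also known as HSP70-1 or HSP72), the stress-inducible member of the HSP70 chaperone family. The roughly 1.9 kb cDNA was inserted between BamHI and NotI sites, both retained, giving a construct of about 7.0 kb. In bacteria it is maintained at high copy through a ColE1/pUC-type origin and selected with ampicillin via the β-lactamase gene and its native promoter. The annotated lac promoter/operator, lacI, f1 ori, SV40 promoter, ble and bom pieces are short backbone remnants rather than functional modules.

Expression of HSPA1A is driven by the CMV immediate-early enhancer and promoter, followed directly by short matches to tet operator sequences. This corresponds to a CMV/TetO arrangement in which transcription is repressed in cells expressing the Tet repressor and switched on by tetracycline or doxycycline; in cells lacking the repressor it behaves as a constitutive CMV promoter. The transcript ends at the bovine growth hormone polyadenylation signal, and no epitope tag is annotated on the coding sequence. Downstream, an FRT site sits immediately in front of a hygromycin resistance gene with an SV40 poly(A) signal but no complete promoter of its own. FLP-mediated recombination into a host cell line's genomic FRT site would therefore be expected to supply the promoter, so that hygromycin selects for single-copy, site-specific integrants.

The plasmid belongs to a human HSPH/HSPA/DNAJ chaperone expression library. The depositor cautions that inserts were amplified from pooled reference RNA from ten cell lines and verified only for gene identity, so polymorphisms with functional consequences may be present.
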