Addgene plasmid #19456: pcDNA5/FRT/TO HSPA1A
Depositing lab: Harm Kampinga. Depositing organization: University Medical Center Groningen. Publication: Computational analysis of the human HSPH/HSPA/DNAJ family and cloning of a human HSPH/HSPA/DNAJ expression library. Hageman J, Kampinga HH. Cell Stress Chaperones. 2009 Jan;14(1):1-21. doi: 10.1007/s12192-008-0060-2. Epub 2008 Aug 7. PubMed 18686016.
Backbone
  Vector backbone: pcDNA5/FRT/TO
  Backbone manufacturer: Invitrogen
  Backbone size w/o insert (bp): 5137
  Vector type: Mammalian Expression
  Selectable markers: Hygromycin
Growth in bacteria
  Bacterial resistance: Ampicillin, 100 μg/mL
  Growth temperature: 37°C
  Growth strain: DH5alpha
  Copy number: High Copy
Gene/Insert
  Gene/Insert name: HSPA1A (alt name: HSP70-1, HSP72, HSPA1)
  Species: H. sapiens (human)
  Insert size (bp): 1925
  Entrez Gene: HSPA1A (a.k.a. HEL-S-103, HSP70, HSP70-1, HSP70-1A, HSP70-2, HSP70.1, HSP70.2, HSP70I, HSP72, HSPA1)
  Cloning method: Restriction Enzyme; 5′ cloning site BamHI (not destroyed); 3′ cloning site NotI (not destroyed)
  Sequencing primers: 5′ LNCX; 3′ BGH-rev
Terms and licenses: Academic/Nonprofit Terms; Industry Terms: Not Available to Industry
Depositor comments: Part of the HSP70 gene family Disclaimer: For cloning the various HSP genes, the Stratagene reference RNA for cDNA synthesis was used and genes were amplified from this mixture that originates from 10 different cell lines from different somatic origin and ultimately coming from 10 different individuals. This strategy was used to maximize the chance for the presence of individual HSP transcripts. Users must be aware that this mixture thus represents 20 complete haploid genomes, meaning that for each individual gene there might be polymorphisms that could potentially have functional consequences. The library was sequence verified only for the presence of the correct gene.
How to cite: pcDNA5/FRT/TO HSPA1A was a gift from Harm Kampinga (Addgene plasmid # 19456 ; http://n2t.net/addgene:19456 ; RRID:Addgene_19456)
