>Addgene plasmid #19456 | pcDNA5/FRT/TO HSPA1A | addgene partial sequence | sequence record 25233 | 19456 with LNCX
GCTGTTTTGACCTCCATAGAAGACACCGGGACCGATCCAGCCTCCGGACTCTAGCGTTTAAACTTAAGCT
TGGTACCGAGCTCGGATCCACCATGGCCAAAGCCGCGGCGATCGGCATCGACCTGGGCACCACCTACTCC
TGCGTGGGGGTGTTCCAACACGGCAAGGTGGAGATCATCGCCAACGACCAGGGCAACCGCACCACCCCCA
GCTACGTGGCCTTCACGGACACCGAGCGGCTCATCGGGGATGCGGCCAAGAACCAGGTGGCGCTGAACCC
GCAGAACACCGTGTTTGACGCGAAGCGGCTGATCGGCCGCAAGTTCGGCGACCCGGTGGTGCAGTCGGAC
ATGAAGCACTGGCCTTTCCAGGTGATCAACGACGGAGACAAGCCCAAGGTGCAGGTGAGCTACAAGGGGG
AGACCAAGGCATTCTACCCCGAGGAGATCTCGTCCATGGTGCTGACCAAGATGAAGGAGATCGCCGAGGC
GTACCTGGGCTACCCGGTGACCAACGCGGTGATCACCGTGCCGGCCTACTTCAACGACTCGCAGCGCCAG
GCCACCAAGGATGCGGGTGTGATCGCGGGGCTCAACGTGCTGCGGATCATCAACGAGCCCACGGCCGCCG
CCATCGCCTACGGCCTGGACAGAACGGGCAAGGGGGAGCGCNNNNNGCTCATCTTTGACCTGGGCGGGGG
GCACCTT
